Addgene plasmid #180247: pBa.SBP-NgCAM-GFP
Purpose: Mammalian expression of NgCAM
Depositing lab: Marvin Bentley. Depositing organization: Rensselaer Polytechnic Institute. Publication: NgCAM and VAMP2 Reveal that Direct Delivery and Dendritic Degradation Maintain Axonal Polarity. Nabb AT, Bentley M. Mol Biol Cell. 2021 Nov 3:mbcE21080425. doi: 10.1091/mbc.E21-08-0425. PubMed 34731031.
Backbone
  Vector backbone: pBa-SBP-eGFP
  Vector type: Mammalian Expression
Growth in bacteria
  Bacterial resistance: Ampicillin, 100 μg/mL
  Growth temperature: 37°C
  Growth strain: NEB Stable
  Copy number: High Copy
Gene/Insert
  Gene/Insert name: NgCAM
  Species: G. gallus (chicken)
  Insert size (bp): 3750
  Mutation: WT
  GenBank ID: Z75013
  Promoter: Chicken Beta actin
  Cloning method: Restriction Enzyme; 5′ cloning site unknown (unknown if destroyed); 3′ cloning site unknown (unknown if destroyed)
  Sequencing primers: 5′ unknown
Terms and licenses: Academic/Nonprofit Terms; Industry Terms: Not Available to Industry
Depositor comments: Please note: Plasmid contains A490T and K609E mutations in NgCAM compared to the depositor's provided sequence. These mutations are not known to affect plasmid function.
How to cite: pBa.SBP-NgCAM-GFP was a gift from Marvin Bentley (Addgene plasmid # 180247 ; http://n2t.net/addgene:180247 ; RRID:Addgene_180247)
