[The description below was written by a language model from this plasmid's Addgene catalogue record and pLannotate feature annotations shown in this document.]
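Description:
pBa.SBP-NgCAM-GFP is a 10.8 kb mammalian expression plasmid built on the pBa-SBP-eGFP backbone and designed to express chicken (Gallus gallus) NgCAM, a neuron-glia cell adhesion molecule involved in neuronal adhesion, migration, neurite fasciculation and outgrowth. It is maintained in E. coli through a high-copy ColE1/pUC-type origin and selected with ampicillin via the β-lactamase gene and its native promoter. Short remnants of lac regulatory elements, lacI, lacZα, rop and the pBR322 bom region are annotated in the backbone and appear to be cloning-vector leftovers with no role in expression. No mammalian selection marker is annotated.

The expression cassette begins with the chicken β-actin promoter followed by a chimeric chicken β-actin/rabbit β-globin intron, an arrangement that gives strong constitutive transcription in mammalian cells. This drives the NgCAM coding sequence, with EGFP placed a short distance downstream on the same strand, consistent with a C-terminal fluorescent fusion. The transcript ends at an SV40 polyadenylation signal. The name and backbone indicate an SBP tag, but it is not annotated as a separate feature. The annotated NgCAM region is somewhat longer than the stated 3,750 bp insert, so the tag may lie within that span, although the record does not confirm its position. The insert is listed as wild type, but the depositor notes A490T and K609E substitutions relative to the reference sequence that are not known to affect function.

The stated purpose is mammalian expression of NgCAM. The associated publication concerns axonal polarity, direct delivery and dendritic degradation, which suggests use as a fluorescent cargo for following membrane protein trafficking in neurons.
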