Features (pLannotate 1.2.2; 16 found; start..end, strand, type, name):
      1..276     +  promoter       chicken β-actin promoter: No description available
    277..1246    +  intron         chimeric intron: chimera between introns from chicken β-actin and rabbit β-globin
   1306..5343    +  CDS            NGCA_CHICK: Experimental evidence at protein level: Swiss-Prot protein existence level 1. Mediates the adhesion of neurons to neurons and neurons to glia. It is involved in neuronal migration, neurite fasciculation and outgrowth. From Gallus gallus (Chicken).
   5377..6093    +  CDS            EGFP: EGFP is a basic (constitutively fluorescent) green fluorescent protein published in 1996, derived from Aequorea victoria. It is reported to be a rapidly-maturing weak dimer with moderate acid sensitivity.
   6118..6203    +  CDS            large T antigen (fragment): large T antigen from SV40 (simian virus 40)
   6226..6360    +  polyA_signal   SV40 poly(A) signal: SV40 polyadenylation signal
   6413..6435    -  protein_bind   lac operator (fragment): The lac repressor binds to the lac operator to inhibit transcription in E. coli. This inhibition can be relieved by adding lactose or isopropyl-β-D-thiogalactopyranoside (IPTG). lac repressor encoded by lacI
   6439..6469    -  promoter       lac promoter: promoter for the E. coli lac operon
   6484..6505    -  protein_bind   CAP binding site: CAP binding activates transcription in the presence of cAMP. E. coli catabolite activator protein
   6518..6610    -  CDS            lacI (fragment): lac repressor; lacI; The lac repressor binds to the lac operator to inhibit transcription in E. coli. This inhibition can be relieved by adding lactose or isopropyl-β-D-thiogalactopyranoside (IPTG).
   6793..7381    -  rep_origin     ori: high-copy-number ColE1/pMB1/pBR322/pUC origin of replication
   7552..8412    -  CDS            AmpR: β-lactamase; bla; confers resistance to ampicillin, carbenicillin, and related antibiotics
   8413..8517    -  promoter       AmpR promoter: bla
   8612..8647    +  CDS            rop (fragment): Rop protein, which maintains plasmids at low copy number; rop
   8749..8848    +  misc_feature   bom (fragment): basis of mobility region from pBR322
   8854..9008    -  CDS            lacZα (fragment): LacZα fragment of β-galactosidase; lacZ fragment
>Addgene plasmid #180247 | pBa.SBP-NgCAM-GFP | addgene full sequence | sequence record 355813 | Addgene NGS Result
TCGAGGTGAGCCCCACGTTCTGCTTCACTCTCCCCATCTCCCCCCCCTCCCCACCCCCAATTTTGTATTT
ATTTATTTTTTAATTATTTTGTGCAGCGATGGGGGCGGGGGGGGGGGGGNCGCGCGCCAGGCGGGGCGGG
GCGGGGCGRGGGGSGGGGCGGGGCGAGGCGGAGAGGTGCGGCGGCAGCCAATCAGAGCGGCGCGCTCCGA
AAGTTTCCTTTTATGGCGAGGCGGCGGCGGCGGCGGCCCTATAAAAAGCGAAGCGCGCGGCGGGCGGGAG
TCGCTGCGCGCTGCCTTCGCCCCGTGCCCCGCTCCGCCGCCGCCTCGCGCCGCCCGCCCCGGCTCTGACT
GACCGCGTTACTCCCACAGGTGAGCGGGCGGGACGGCCCTTCTCCTCCGGGCTGTAATTAGCGCTTGGTT
TAATGACGGCTCGTTTCTTTTCTGTGGCTGCGTGAAAGCCTTAAAGGGCTCCGGGAGGGCCCTTTGTGCG
GGGGGGAGCGGCTCGGGGGGTGCGTGCGTGTGTGTGTGCGTGGGGAGCGCCGCGTGCGGCTCCGCGCTGC
CCGGCGGCTGTGAGCGCTGCGGGCGCGGCGCGGGGCTTTGTGCGCTCCGCAGTGTGCGCGAGGGGAGCGC
GGCCGGGGGCGGTGCCCCGCGGTGCGGGGGGGGCTGCGAGGGGAACAAAGGCTGCGTGCGGGGTGTGTGC
GTGGGGGGGTGAGCAGGGGGTGTGGGCGCGGCGGTCGGGCTGTAACCCCCCCCTGCACCCCCCTCCCCGA
GTTGCTGAGCACGGCCCGGCTTCGGGTGCGGGGCTCCGTGCGGGGCGTGGCGCGGGGCTCGCCGTGCCGG
GCGGGGGGTGGCGGCAGGTGGGGGTGCCGGGCGGGGCGGGGCCGCCTCGGGCCGGGGRGGGCTCGGGGGA
GGGGCGCGGCGGCCCCCGGAGCGCCGGCGGCTGTCGAGGCGCGGCGAGCCGCAGCCATTGCCTTTTATGG
TAATCGTGCGAGAGGGCGCAGGGACTTCCTTTGTCCCAAATCTGTGCGGAGCCGAAATCTGGGAGGCGCC
GCCGCACCCCCTCTAGCGGGCGCGGGGCGAAGCGGTGCGGCGCCGGCAGGAAGGAAATGGGCGGGGAGGG
CCTTCGTGCGTCGCCGCGCCGCCGTCCCCTTCTCCATCTCCAGCCTCGGGGCTGTCCGCAGGGGGACGGC
TGCCTTCGGGGGGGACGGGGCAGGGCGGGGTTCGGCTTCTGGCGTGTGACCGGCGGGGTTTATATCTTCC
CTTCTCTGTTCCTCCGCAGCCCCCAAGCTTGGCGCGCCAGCCACCATGGCTCTGCCCCATGGGCTCGGCC
TCCTCCTGCTCCTGTTGCTGGGGGGGCCCGGAGCCGCCATCACCATTCCCCCGGAGTATGGTGCACACGA
TTTCCTGGCGTACGGAGATCTAGGAGGATCTGGAGGCGGCTCTGGCGGAGGGGACGAGAAAACCACCGGC
TGGAGAGGCGGCCACGTGGTGGAGGGCCTGGCCGGCGAGCTGGAGCAGCTGAGAGCCAGACTGGAGCACC
ACCCTCAGGGCCAGAGAGAGCCTGGAGGAGGTTCTGGAGGAGGTTCTGGAGGAGGTGCTAGCCTGCAGCC
CCCCGAGCTGACGGAGGAACCCCCGGAACAACTCGTGGTCTTCCCCAGTGATGACATCGTCCTCAAATGC
GTGGCCACCGGGAACCCCCCCGTCCAGTACCGATGGAGCCGTGAGGATCAGCCCTTCGTCCCCGAGGAGC
ACGGGGGGGTCTCGGTGGTCCCCGGATCGGGGACTTTGGTCATCAACGCCACGTTGGCCGCGCGGCTCCA
GGGGCGCTTCCGCTGCTTCGCCACCAACGCGTTGGGCACCGCTGTGTCTCCCGAGGCCAACGTCATCGCC
GAGAACACTCCGCAGTGGCCGAAGGAGAAGGTGACCCCGGTGGAGGTGGAGGAGGGGGACCCCGTGGTGC
TGCCCTGTGACCCCCCCGAGAGCGCTGTGCCCCCTAAAATCTATTGGCTCAACAGCGACATCGTTCACAT
CGCTCAGGACGAGAGGGTATCGATGGGGCAGGATGGGAACCTCTACTTCTCCAACGCCATGGTGGGCGAC
AGCCACCCCGACTACATCTGCCACGCTCACTTCCTCGGCCCCCGCACCATCATCCAGAAGGAGCCCCTCG
ACCTCCGCGTGGCCCCCAGTAATGCGGTTCGGTCCCGCCGCCCCCGCCTGCTGCTGCCCCGCGACCCCCA
AACGACCACCATCGCCCTCCGGGGGGGCAGCGTCGTGTTGGAGTGCATCGCTGAGGGGCTCCCCACTCCA
TGGGTCCGATGGCGGCGGCTGAATGGCCCCCTCCCCACCCGGGCGGCGTTGGAGAACTTCAACAAAACGC
TGCGGCTGTGGGGGGTGACGGAGAGCGACGACGGGGAGTACGAATGTGTGGCTGAGAACGGGAGGGGGAC
GGCCAGGGGCACCCACAGCGTCACCGTGGAGGCCGCCCCATATTGGGTGCGGCGGCCACAGAGTGGGGTC
TTCGGGCCGGGGGAGACGGCGAGGCTGGACTGCGAGGTGGGGGGGAAACCCCGACCCCAAATCCAATGGA
GCATCAATGGGGTCCCCATCGACGCGCTGCCGGGCGCGGAGCGGCGGTGGCTGCGGGGCGGCGCTTTGGT
GCTTCCGGAGCTGCGGCCGAACGACAGCGCGGTGCTGCAGTGCGAGGCGAGGAACCGCCACGGCCGCCTA
TTGGCCAACGCCTTCCTGCACGTCGTGGAGCTGCCGGTCCGAATGCTGACGGCGGATGAGCAGCGCTACG
AAGTGGTGGAAAACCAAACGGTGTTTCTGCACTGCAGAACCTTCGGGGCCCCCGCGCCAAACGTCGAGTG
GCTGACCCCCACTTTGGAGCCGGCTCTGCAGGACGATCGATCCTTCGTGTTCACCAATGGGAGCCTTCGG
CTGAGTGCGGTGCGGGGGGGGGACGGGGGGGTCTACACCTGCATGGCCCAAAACGCCCACAGCAACGGCA
GCCTCACGGCGCTCCTGGAGGTCAGAGCCCCCACCCGAATTTCGGCCCCCCCCCGAAGCACCACCGCCAA
AAAAGGGGAGACGGTGACCTTTCACTGCGGGGCGACCTTTGACCCCGCCGTGACCCCCGGGGAGCTGCGA
TGGCTGCGGGGGGGGCAGCCGCTGCCCGACGACCCCCGGTATTCGGTGGCGGCGGAGACGCTGACGGTGT
CCAACGTGGACTATGGGGACGAGGGGACCATTCAGTGCCGCGCCTCCACCCCTCTCGACTCCGCGGAGGC
CGAAGCGCAGCTCAGAGTCGTGGGCCGCCCCGGCCCCATCCGGGACCTCCAAGTGATGGAGGTGGACGAA
CACCGCGTGCGCCTCAGCTGGACCCCGGGGGACGACCATAACAGCCCCATAGAGAAGTTCGTGGTGGAGG
AGGAGGAGGGCATCTTCAGCGCGGGGCGCTTCGCGGAGCGGCTGACGGTTCCGGGGGGGCAGCCGTGGAC
GCCCCCCCTCCCGCTGTCCCCATACGGGCGGTTCCGCTTCCGGGTGGTGGCCGTTAACGCCTACGGGAGG
GGGGAGCACAGCGCCCCCAGCGCCCCCATCGAGACCCCCCCCGCGGCTCCGGAGCGCAACCCGGGGGGGG
TCCATGGGGAGGGCAATGAGACCGGCAACCTCGTCATCACCTGGGAGCCCCTCCCCCCCCAGGCCTGGAA
CGCCCCCTGGGTTCGGTACCGCGTGCAGTGGCGGCCATTGGAGGAGCCCGGCGGGGGGGGCCCTTCGGGG
GGGTTCCCGTGGGCCGAAAGCACCGTGGACGCCCCCCCCGTGGTGGTGGGGGGGCTCCCCCCGTTCAGCC
CCTTCCAGATCCGCGTCCAGGCCGTGAACGGAGCCGGGAAGGGACCGGAAGCGACCCCCGGCGTGGGGCA
CAGCGGGGAGGACCTGCCGTTGGTTTACCCTGAGAATGTGGGGGTGGAACTGCTGAACAGCAGCACCGTG
CGCGTGAGATGGACTTTGGGGGGGGGGCCCAAAGAGCTGCGGGGGCGTCTGAGGGGCTTCCGGGTGCTGT
ATTGGCGTTTGGGATGGGTGGGGGAGCGCAGTCGTCGACAAGCCCCCCCCGACCCCCCCCAAATCCCCCA
AAGCCCGGCTGAAGACCCCCCCCCATTTCCCCCCGTGGCTCTGACAGTGGGGGGGGACGCGCGGGGGGCG
CTGCTGGGGGGGCTGCGGCCCTGGAGCCGTTATCAGCTGCGGGTGTTGGTCTTCAACGGGAGGGGGGACG
GCCCCCCCAGCGAACCCATCGCCTTCGAGACCCCCGAGGGAGTTCCCGGCCCCCCCGAGGAGCTCCGCGT
GGAGCGGTTGGACGACACCGCCCTCTCCGTCCATTGGAAACGGCCGCGGCATTTAAACGGAGTCCTCACG
GGATATGTACTGAGATACCAGCAGGTGGAGCCGGCGCTCGGCCTCCCCCAGGAGGCTCCGTACCCCCCCG
GGACCCTCAATGCGACCCTAAGGGGGCTGAATGCGCGCTCCCGATACCGGCTGGCGCTGCGCGCGAGCAC
GCGCGTCGGGAGCGGCCCCGCCCTGCAGACGGTGGGGAGCACGAAACCGGAACCGGCCCTCCCCGCTTTG
GAGCGCGTTTTGGTGTCGGAGGTCGGGGAGGATTTCACGGTGCTGCTGTGGAGTTTGGTGCAGCCCCAGG
AGGACGACGTGGAGTTCGAAGTCCAATTCATGAATAAAAGCACGGATGAGCCGTGGCGCACTTCGGGCCG
CGCCAACTCCTCTTTAAGGCGGTACCGTCTGGAGGGGCTGCGGCCCGGCACCGCCTACCGAGTCCAATTC
GTGGGCCGGAACCGCTCTGGGGAAAACGTGGCCTTCTGGGAGAGCGAAGTGCAAACCAACGGCACCGTGG
TGCGCAGCCTGGTGGGGGGGTTTGCCACCAAGGGGTGGTTCATCGGCTTCGTCAGCTCCGTGGTGCTCCT
TCTCCTCATCCTCCTCATCCTCTGCTTCATCAAACGCAGCAAGGGGGGCAAGTATTCGGTGAAGGACAAG
GAGGACACGCAGGTGGACTCTGAGGCGCGGCCCATGAAGGATGAGACCTTTGGGGAGTACAGGTCGTTGG
AGAGCGAAGCGGAGGAGAAGGGTTCGGCTTCGGGTTCCGGCGCCGGTTCCGGTGTGGGTTCTCCGGGTCG
GGGTCCGTGCGCGGCGGGCAGCGAAGACAGCCTGGCGGGGTACGGAGGCAGCGGGGATGTGCAGTTCAAT
GAGGATGGATCCTTCATCGGGCAGTACCGCGGACCCGGAGCCGGACCCGGCAGCTCCGGCCCTGCCAGCC
CCTGTGCTGGGCCCCCCCTGGATTTGGTAAGTAAGCTTGGCGCGCCTAGGCCTACCATGGTGAGCAAGGG
CGGGGAGCTGTTCACCGGGGTGGTGCCCATCCTGGTCGAGCTGGACGGCGACGTAAACGGCCACAAGTTC
AGCGTGTCCGGCGAGGGCGAGGGCGATGCCACCTACGGCAAGCTGACCCTGAAGTTCATCTGCACCACCG
GCAAGCTGCCCGTGCCCTGGCCCACCCTCGTGACCACCCTGACCTACGGCGTGCAGTGCTTCAGCCGCTA
CCCCGACCACATGAAGCAGCACGACTTCTTCAAGTCCGCCATGCCCGAAGGCTACGTCCAGGAGCGCACC
ATCTTCTTCAAGGACGACGGCAACTACAAGACCCGCGCCGAGGTGAAGTTCGAGGGCGACACCCTGGTGA
ACCGCATCGAGCTGAAGGGCATCGACTTCAAGGAGGACGGCAACATCCTGGGGCACAAGCTGGAGTACAA
CTACAACAGCCACAACGTCTATATCATGGCCGACAAGCAGAAGAACGGCATCAAGGTGAACTTCAAGATC
CGCCACAACATCGAGGACGGCAGCGTGCAGCTCGCCGACCACTACCAGCAGAACACCCCCATCGGCGACG
GCCCCGTGCTGCTGCCCGACAACCACTACCTGAGCACCCAGTCCGCCCTGAGCAAAGACCCCAACGAGAA
GCGCGATCACATGGTCCTGCTGGAGTTCGTGACCGCCGCCGGGATCACTCTCGGCATGGACGAGCTGTAC
AAGCGGACCGTCTAATCTAGATAAGTAATGATCATAATCAGCCATATCACATCTGTAGAGGTTTTACTTG
CTTTAAAAAACCTCCCACACCTCCCCCTGAACCTGAAACATAAAATGAATGCAATTGTTGTTGTTAACTT
GTTTATTGCAGCTTATAATGGTTACAAATAAAGCAATAGCATCACAAATTTCACAAATAAAGCATTTTTT
TCACTGCATTCTAGTTGTGGTTTGTCCAAACTCATCAATGTATCTTATCATGTCTGGATCCCCGGGTACC
GAGCTCGAATTCGTAATCATGTCATAGCTGTTTCCTGTGTGAAATTGTTATCCGCTCACAATTCCACACA
ACATACGAGCCGGAAGCATAAAGTGTAAAGCCTGGGGTGCCTAATGAGTGAGCTAACTCACATTAATTGC
GTTGCGCTCACTGCCCGCTTTCCAGTCGGGAAACCTGTCGTGCCAGCTGCATTAATGAATCGGCCAACGC
GCGGGGAGAGGCGGTTTGCGTATTGGGCGCTCTTCCGCTTCCTCGCTCACTGACTCGCTGCGCTCGGTCG
TTCGGCTGCGGCGAGCGGTATCAGCTCACTCAAAGGCGGTAATACGGTTATCCACAGAATCAGGGGATAA
CGCAGGAAAGAACATGTGAGCAAAAGGCCAGCAAAAGGCCAGGAACCGTAAAAAGGCCGCGTTGCTGGCG
TTTTTCCATAGGCTCCGCCCCCCTGACGAGCATCACAAAAATCGACGCTCAAGTCAGAGGTGGCGAAACC
CGACAGGACTATAAAGATACCAGGCGTTTCCCCCTGGAAGCTCCCTCGTGCGCTCTCCTGTTCCGACCCT
GCCGCTTACCGGATACCTGTCCGCCTTTCTCCCTTCGGGAAGCGTGGCGCTTTCTCATAGCTCACGCTGT
AGGTATCTCAGTTCGGTGTAGGTCGTTCGCTCCAAGCTGGGCTGTGTGCACGAACCCCCCGTTCAGCCCG
ACCGCTGCGCCTTATCCGGTAACTATCGTCTTGAGTCCAACCCGGTAAGACACGACTTATCGCCATTGGC
AGCAGCCACTGGTAACAGGATTAGCAGAGCGAGGTATGTAGGCGGTGCTACAGAGTTCTTGAAGTGGTGG
CCTAACTACGGCTACACTAGAAGAACAGTATTTGGTATCTGCGCTCTGCTGAAGCCAGTTACCTTCGGAA
AAAGAGTTGGTAGCTCTTGATCCGGCAAACAAACCACCGCTGGTAGCGGTGGTTTTTTTGTTTGCAAGCA
GCAGATTACGCGCAGAAAAAAAGGATCTCAAGAAGATCCTTTGATCTTTTCTACGGGGTCTGACGCTCAG
TGGAACGAAAACTCACGTTAAGGGATTTTGGTCATGAGATTATCAAAAAGGATCTTCACCTAGATCCTTT
TAAATTAAAAATGAAGTTTTAAATCAATCTAAAGTATATATGAGTAAACTTGGTCTGACAGTTACCAATG
CTTAATCAGTGAGGCACCTATCTCAGCGATCTGTCTATTTCGTTCATCCATAGTTGCCTGACTCCCCGTC
GTGTAGATAACTACGATACGGGAGGGCTTACCATCTGGCCCCAGTGCTGCAATGATACCGCGAGACCCAC
GCTCACCGGCTCCAGATTTATCAGCAATAAACCAGCCAGCCGGAAGGGCCGAGCGCAGAAGTGGTCCTGC
AACTTTATCCGCCTCCATCCAGTCTATTAATTGTTGCCGGGAAGCTAGAGTAAGTAGTTCGCCAGTTAAT
AGTTTGCGCAACGTTGTTGCCATTGCTACAGGCATCGTGGTGTCACGCTCGTCGTTTGGTATGGCTTCAT
TCAGCTCCGGTTCCCAACGATCAAGGCGAGTTACATGATCCCCCATGTTGTGCAAAAAAGCGGTTAGCTC
CTTCGGTCCTCCGATCGTTGTCAGAAGTAAGTTGGCCGCAGTGTTATCACTCATGGTTATGGCAGCACTG
CATAATTCTCTTACTGTCATGCCATCCGTAAGATGCTTTTCTGTGACTGGTGAGTACTCAACCAAGTCAT
TCTGAGAATAGTGTATGCGGCGACCGAGTTGCTCTTGCCCGGCGTCAATACGGGATAATACCGCGCCACA
TAGCAGAACTTTAAAAGTGCTCATCATTGGAAAACGTTCTTCGGGGCGAAAACTCTCAAGGATCTTACCG
CTGTTGAGATCCAGTTCGATGTAACCCACTCGTGCACCCAACTGATCTTCAGCATCTTTTACTTTCACCA
GCGTTTCTGGGTGAGCAAAAACAGGAAGGCAAAATGCCGCAAAAAAGGGAATAAGGGCGACACGGAAATG
TTGAATACTCATACTCTTCCTTTTTCAATATTATTGAAGCATTTATCAGGGTTATTGTCTCATGAGCGGA
TACATATTTGAATGTATTTAGAAAAATAAACAAATAGGGGTTCCGCGCACATTTCCCCGAAAAGTGCCAC
CTGACGTCTAAGAAACCATTATTATCATGACATTAACCTATAAAAATAGGCGTATCACGAGGCCCTTTCG
TCTCGCGCGTTTCGGTGATGACGGTGAAAACCTCTGACACATGCAGCTCCCGGAGACGGTCACAGCTTGT
CTGTAAGCGGATGCCGGGAGCAGACAAGCCCGTCAGGGCGCGTCAGCGGGTGTTGGCGGGTGTCGGGGCT
GGCTTAACTATGCGGCATCAGAGCAGATTGTACTGAGAGTGCACCATATGCGGTGTGAAATACCGCACAG
ATGCGTAAGGAGAAAATACCGCATCAGGCGCCATTCGCCATTCAGGCTGCGCAACTGTTGGGAAGGGCGA
TCGGTGCGGGCCTCTTCGCTATTACGCCAGCTGGCGAAAGGGGGATGTGCTGCAAGGCGATTAAGTTGGG
TAACGCCAGGGTTTTCCCAGTCACGACGTTGTAAAACGACGGCCAGTGCCAAGTTGGGATCTTTGCATTG
GCCCACGGCTCTCAGGATGGGGATGCTCCCCTTCAGCACCCGGTTCCCCTTGGAAACTGATGGTCCTGGC
TCTGTGGCATGGCAGTGGCACTGTGAGGAGCCCCCTACCAGCAGCACACAGTGGGGTTGGCACTGCCACG
CTCCGGATGCCGCGCTCTGATCCAACCCCATAATCAAGGGAACCCGAATTGCCCCATCATTGCCCCCACC
ACCCCCATCCTGCCGGGCCCTCACACCCCACGCTGCCTTCTGGTGACATTCCCCAGCCCAAACCCACGGC
TTCATGGCTACCGCGGGGCATTTCCCATTGCCGCCCCATTATCAGCTCTGCACACCTCCCGCTGTACCCA
TGCCTCGTGGCTGCCCTTCTTTGACGTATAATCTTCTAATTAATACCCGGCCTTGTCAAAGTGGAGCACA
AACGTTAATTAATTCCCCAGCAGGCAGGTAATTAACAGTGTGACTCCCTTTTTGCTGCGAGTGGGGCTGA
TACAGAGAGATGTGGCACTATGGAGCCCACGGGGTCCTGGCACTGGGTGCCCACGGAGGTCCCCATGTGC
TGCAGTGTCACCGCCTCCGAGGAGACAGTATTGTCCCTGCGGTGTCCCTGCAGCTCAGCTCTGTCCACAG
GGCCACCTCCAGTTTGGAGGGGACACAATGCAGCCCCGATGCAACCCATCCTCGCAGCATCCCAGGGACA
AAGACCCCACTGCAAGACCGCACACAGGGCTGGGTCCCGCTCCCCTAATATCTACAGTGCTTCTTGCATG
GCCCCTTAATCAATGCAGTTAATCAGCATGCGCTCATGCACCGCTCTGGAGCTGCAAAGCCCCTCGCAGC
GCTGCTCACCAACACCGCGCACCGCCCCGGCCCAGCCTGCAGCACGCGCTGCAAACAGGAAAGAAACAAA
ATATTGCCCAAATGTAGGCAAAGGCATTCGGCTGCCTTGACCTCCGCCGGGCCGGGCCCTGCCTGACTCA
GCTCCTTACTCAGCGCTCGCTTCCTCCCTCCGGCTGCCACCGCCGCAGCGCACACCCTGACAAAGAGTGG
CCCTTAACGGGCTCTGAGGTGCACCCAGCAGTGCACTCAGCAGTCCAAGGGCCGGCCTGGAGGTTTGCAC
CGCTACGTGCTGACATTAGCATTGAACTTGGCCCTGGGTAGTGCTGCAGGCCGGGCGGGGTGGGTGTAGA
GAGTGCAGCGCGCGTTGCACCCGGTGCCCCTTCCCCTCCCTTGCATCCCAGCAGGCTGCACCCCAGCACC
AGGCCCGTGCATGCATGCTCCTGGTGTTATTGCAGCCTGGTGCATGCATGCGTCTTGATGGTGCAGCGCT
GTGCATGCATCCTCCTTGGTGTGTAGCAGTCTAGTGCATGCATACCCCTCGGTGTTATTGCTGCTCTGTG
CACGCACGCTCATTGTATCACTTCATCCCAGTGCATGCACTCACACTGGAGCGATTGCTGCTCGGTGCAC
GCACACTCATTGTATCACTGCAGCTCAGTGGCTGCACGCACACCGGTGTTATTGCTGCTCGGTGCGTGCA
TGCACATCAGTGTCGCTGCAGCTCAGTGCATGCACGCTCATTGCCCATCGCTATCCCTGCCTCTCCTGCT
GGCGCTCCCCGGGAGGTGACTTCAAGGGGACCGCAGGACCACCTCGGGGGTGGGGGGAGGGCTGCACACG
CGGACCCCGCTCCCCCTCCCCAACAAAGCACTGTGGAATCAAAAAGGGGGGAGGGGGGATGGAGGGGCGC
GTCACACCCCCGCCCCACACCCTCACC
