>Addgene plasmid #180247 | pBa.SBP-NgCAM-GFP | depositor partial sequence | sequence record 350149 | NgCAM
CTGCAGCCCCCCGAGCTGACGGAGGAACCCCCGGAACAACTCGTGGTCTTCCCCAGTGATGACATCGTCC
TCAAATGCGTGGCCACCGGGAACCCCCCCGTCCAGTACCGATGGAGCCGTGAGGATCAGCCCTTCGTCCC
CGAGGAGCACGGGGGGGTCTCGGTGGTCCCCGGATCGGGGACTTTGGTCATCAACGCCACGTTGGCCGCG
CGGCTCCAGGGGCGCTTCCGCTGCTTCGCCACCAACGCGTTGGGCACCGCTGTGTCTCCCGAGGCCAACG
TCATCGCCGAGAACACTCCGCAGTGGCCGAAGGAGAAGGTGACCCCGGTGGAGGTGGAGGAGGGGGACCC
CGTGGTGCTGCCCTGTGACCCCCCCGAGAGCGCTGTGCCCCCTAAAATCTATTGGCTCAACAGCGACATC
GTTCACATCGCTCAGGACGAGAGGGTATCGATGGGGCAGGATGGGAACCTCTACTTCTCCAACGCCATGG
TGGGCGACAGCCACCCCGACTACATCTGCCACGCTCACTTCCTCGGCCCCCGCACCATCATCCAGAAGGA
GCCCCTCGACCTCCGCGTGGCCCCCAGTAATGCGGTTCGGTCCCGCCGCCCCCGCCTGCTGCTGCCCCGC
GACCCCCAAACGACCACCATCGCCCTCCGGGGGGGCAGCGTCGTGTTGGAGTGCATCGCTGAGGGGCTCC
CCACTCCATGGGTCCGATGGCGGCGGCTGAACGGCCCCCTCCCCACCCGGGCGGCGTTGGAGAACTTCAA
CAAAACGCTGCGGCTGTGGGGGGTGACGGAGAGCGACGACGGGGAGTACGAATGTGTGGCTGAGAACGGG
AGGGGGACGGCCAGGGGCACCCACAGCGTCACCGTGGAGGCCGCCCCATATTGGGTGCGGCGGCCACAGA
GTGGGGTCTTCGGGCCGGGGGAGACGGCGAGGCTGGACTGCGAGGTGGGGGGGAAACCCCGACCCCAAAT
CCAATGGAGCATCAATGGGGTCCCCATCGACGCGCTGCCGGGCGCGGAGCGGCGGTGGCTGCGGGGCGGC
GCTTTGGTGCTTCCGGAGCTGCGGCCGAACGACAGCGCGGTGCTGCAGTGCGAGGCGAGGAACCGCCACG
GCCGCCTATTGGCCAACGCCTTCCTGCACGTCGTGGAGCTGCCGGTCCGAATGCTGACGGCGGATGAGCA
GCGCTACGAAGTGGTGGAAAACCAAACGGTGTTTCTGCACTGCAGAACCTTCGGGGCCCCCGCGCCAAAC
GTCGAGTGGCTGACCCCCACTTTGGAGCCGGCTCTGCAGGACGATCGATCCTTCGTGTTCACCAATGGGA
GCCTTCGGCTGAGTGCGGTGCGGGGGGGGGACGGGGGGGTCTACACCTGCATGGCCCAAAACGCCCACAG
CAACGGCAGCCTCACGGCGCTCCTGGAGGTCAGAGCCCCCACCCGAATTTCGGCCCCCCCCCGAAGCGCC
ACCGCCAAAAAAGGGGAGACGGTGACCTTTCACTGCGGGGCGACCTTTGACCCCGCCGTGACCCCCGGGG
AGCTGCGATGGCTGCGGGGGGGGCAGCCGCTGCCCGACGACCCCCGGTATTCGGTGGCGGCGGAGACGCT
GACGGTGTCCAACGTGGACTATGGGGACGAGGGGACCATTCAGTGCCGCGCCTCCACCCCTCTCGACTCC
GCGGAGGCCGAAGCGCAGCTCAGAGTCGTGGGCCGCCCCGGCCCCATCCGGGACCTCCAAGTGATGGAGG
TGGACGAACACCGCGTGCGCCTCAGCTGGACCCCGGGGGACGACCATAACAGCCCCATAGAGAAGTTCGT
GGTGAAGGAGGAGGAGGGCATCTTCAGCGCGGGGCGCTTCGCGGAGCGGCTGACGGTTCCGGGGGGGCAG
CCATGGACGCCCCCCCTCCCGCTGTCCCCATACGGGCGGTTCCGCTTCCGGGTGGTGGCCGTTAACGCCT
ACGGGAGGGGGGAGCACAGCGCCCCCAGCGCCCCCATCGAGACCCCCCCCGCGGCTCCGGAGCGCAACCC
GGGGGGGGTCCATGGGGAGGGCAATGAGACCGGCAACCTCGTCATCACCTGGGAGCCCCTCCCCCCCCAG
GCCTGGAACGCCCCCTGGGTTCGGTACCGCGTGCAGTGGCGGCCATTGGAGGAGCCCGGCGGGGGGGGCC
CTTCGGGGGGGTTCCCGTGGGCCGAAAGCACCGTGGACGCCCCCCCCGTGGTGGTGGGGGGGCTCCCCCC
GTTCAGCCCCTTCCAGATCCGCGTCCAGGCCGTGAACGGAGCCGGGAAGGGACCGGAAGCGACCCCCGGC
GTGGGGCACAGCGGGGAGGACCTGCCGTTGGTTTACCCTGAGAATGTGGGGGTGGAACTGCTGAACAGCA
GCACCGTGCGCGTGAGATGGACTTTGGGGGGGGGGCCCAAAGAGCTGCGGGGGCGTCTGAGGGGCTTCCG
GGTGCTGTATTGGCGTTTGGGATGGGTGGGGGAGCGCAGTCGTCGACAAGCCCCCCCCGACCCCCCCCAA
ATCCCCCAAAGCCCGGCTGAAGACCCACCCCCATTTCCCCCCGTGGCTCTGACAGTGGGGGGGGACGCGC
GGGGGGCGCTGCTGGGGGGGCTGCGGCCCTGGAGCCGTTATCAGCTGCGGGTGTTGGTCTTCAACGGGAG
GGGGGACGGCCCCCCCAGCGAACCCATCGCCTTCGAGACCCCCGAGGGAGTTCCCGGCCCCCCCGAGGAG
CTCCGCGTGGAGCGGTTGGACGACACCGCCCTCTCCGTCCATTGGAAACGGCCGCGGCATTTAAACGGAG
TCCTCACGGGATATGTACTGAGATACCAGCAGGTGGAGCCGGCGCTCGGCCTCCCCCAGGAGGCTCCGTA
CCCCCCCGGGACCCTCAATGCGACCCTAAGGGGGCTGAATGCGCGCTCCCGATACCGGCTGGCGCTGCGC
GCGAGCACGCGCGTCGGGAGCGGCCCCGCCCTGCAGACGGTGGGGAGCACGAAACCGGAACCGGCCCTCC
CCGCTTTGGAGCGCGTTTTGGTGTCGGAGGTCGGGGAGGATTTCACGGTGCTGCTGTGGAGTTTGGTGCA
GCCCCAGGAGGACGACGTGGAGTTCGAAGTCCAATTCATGAATAAAAGCACGGATGAGCCGTGGCGCACT
TCGGGCCGCGCCAACTCCTCTTTAAGGCGGTACCGTCTGGAGGGGCTGCGGCCCGGCACCGCCTACCGAG
TCCAATTCGTGGGCCGGAACCGCTCCGGGGAAAACGTGGCCTTCTGGGAGAGCGAAGTGCAAACCAACGG
CACCGTGGTGCGCAGCCTGGTGGGGGGGTTTGCCACCAAGGGGTGGTTCATCGGCTTCGTCAGCTCCGTG
GTGCTCCTTCTCCTCATCCTCCTCATCCTCTGCTTCATCAAACGCAGCAAGGGGGGCAAGTATTCGGTGA
AGGACAAGGAGGACACGCAGGTGGACTCTGAGGCGCGGCCCATGAAGGATGAGACCTTTGGGGAGTACAG
GTCGTTGGAGAGCGAAGCGGAGGAGAAGGGTTCGGCTTCGGGTTCCGGCGCCGGTTCCGGTGTGGGTTCT
CCGGGTCGGGGTCCGTGCGCGGCGGGCAGCGAAGACAGCCTGGCGGGGTACGGAGGCAGCGGGGATGTGC
AGTTCAATGAGGATGGATCCTTCATCGGGCAGTACCGCGGACCCGGAGCCGGACCCGGCAGCTCCGGCCC
TGCCAGCCCCTGTGCTGGGCCCCCCCTGGATTTGGTAAGT
